Addgene plasmid #141836: TFORF1551
Purpose: Lentiviral vector for overexpressing transcription factor ORFs with unique 24-bp barcodes. Barcodes facilitate identification of transcription factors in pooled screens.
Depositing lab: Feng Zhang. Depositing organization: Broad Institute. Publication: A transcription factor atlas of directed differentiation. Joung J, Ma S, Tay T, Geiger-Schuller KR, Kirchgatterer PC, Verdine VK, Guo B, Arias-Garcia MA, Allen WE, Singh A, Kuksenko O, Abudayyeh OO, Gootenberg JS, Fu Z, Macrae RK, Buenrostro JD, Regev A, Zhang F. Cell. 2023 Jan 5;186(1):209-229.e26. doi: 10.1016/j.cell.2022.11.026. PubMed 36608654.
Backbone
  Vector backbone: pLX_TRC317
  Backbone manufacturer: Broad Institute Genetic Perturbation Platform
  Backbone size w/o insert (bp): 8264
  Vector type: Mammalian Expression, Lentiviral
  Selectable markers: Puromycin
Growth in bacteria
  Bacterial resistance: Ampicillin, 100 μg/mL
  Growth temperature: 30°C
  Growth strain: NEB Stable
  Copy number: High Copy
Gene/Insert
  Gene/Insert name: TAZ
  Species: H. sapiens (human)
  Insert size (bp): 980
  Entrez Gene: TAFAZZIN (a.k.a. BTHS, CMD3A, EFE, EFE2, G4.5, LVNCX, TAZ, Taz1)
  Promoter: EF1a
  Cloning method: Unknown
  Sequencing primers: 5′ GGGTGGAGACTGAAGTTAGGCCAG; 3′ CACATAGCGTAAAAGGAGCAACATAG
Terms and licenses: Academic/Nonprofit Terms; Industry Terms: Not Available to Industry
Depositor comments: NM_000116,ENST00000601016 . The transcription factor ORF portion of this plasmid was synthesized by Genewiz. Please test multiple small colonies in case of plasmid recombination. To make this collection available in a timely manner, a portion of this collection was not fully sequenced by Addgene. If an Addgene verified full plasmid sequence is not available, please contact us prior to placing an order to request the full sequence.
How to cite: TFORF1551 was a gift from Feng Zhang (Addgene plasmid # 141836)
