[The description below was written by a language model from this plasmid's Addgene catalogue record and pLannotate feature annotations shown in this document.]
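Description:
TFORF1551 is a third-generation-style, self-inactivating lentiviral expression plasmid built on the pLX_TRC317 backbone and belonging to a barcoded library of human transcription factor open reading frames. It is maintained in E. coli through a high-copy ColE1/pUC origin and an ampicillin resistance gene. An f1 origin and remnants of a lacZα/lac promoter cloning region flanked by T3 and T7 promoters are also present in the bacterial portion. Depositor comments warn that the plasmid may recombine, which is a common concern for LTR-containing vectors.

The viral cassette begins with an RSV promoter fused to a truncated HIV-1 5' LTR. This is followed by the Ψ packaging signal with a gag fragment, the RRE for Rev-dependent RNA export, and a cPPT/CTS, and it ends in a ΔU3 3' LTR with a downstream SV40 polyadenylation signal. Within it, an SV40 early promoter/origin drives puromycin N-acetyltransferase for selecting transduced mammalian cells. A separate human EF-1α promoter drives the insert, with a WPRE downstream to enhance transcript expression.

The insert is listed as human TAZ. Both the Entrez entry and the feature annotation identify it as TAFAZZIN (the Barth syndrome gene product, also called G4.5), not the similarly nicknamed Hippo-pathway coactivator. The annotated coding sequence spans roughly 880 bp of the 980 bp stated insert. According to the record, each library member carries a unique 24-bp barcode. It is not annotated in the feature table, so its exact position cannot be stated.

The construct is intended for lentiviral overexpression of the ORF in mammalian cells, particularly in pooled screens where barcode sequencing identifies which ORF each cell received.
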