Features (pLannotate 1.2.2; 31 found; start..end, strand, type, name):
      5..231     +  promoter       RSV promoter: Rous sarcoma virus enhancer/promoter
    232..412     +  LTR            5' LTR (truncated): truncated 5' long terminal repeat (LTR) from HIV-1
    459..584     +  misc_feature   HIV-1 Ψ: packaging signal of human immunodeficiency virus type 1
    568..931     +  CDS            HIV-1 gag (fragment): gag protein from human immunodeficiency virus 1; gag
   1077..1310    +  misc_feature   RRE: The Rev response element (RRE) of HIV-1 allows for Rev-dependent mRNA export from the nucleus to the cytoplasm.
   1687..1713    +  CDS            Rev (fragment): human immunodeficiency virus 1 (HIV-1) Rev protein; rev; enhances nuclear export of unspliced and incompletely spliced viral mRNAs
   1720..1743    +  promoter       SV40 promoter (fragment): SV40 early promoter
   1744..1815    +  promoter       SV40 promoter (fragment): SV40 enhancer and early promoter
   1839..1974    +  rep_origin     SV40 ori: SV40 origin of replication
   2020..2616    +  CDS            PuroR (fragment): puromycin N-acetyltransferase; pac from Streptomyces; confers resistance to puromycin
   2665..2782    +  misc_feature   cPPT/CTS: central polypurine tract and central termination sequence of HIV-1
   2847..2913    +  CDS            small t antigen (fragment): SV40 (simian virus 40) small t antigen
   2920..4098    +  promoter       EF-1α promoter: strong constitutive promoter for human elongation factor EF-1α
   4115..4990    +  CDS            TAZ: TAZ_HUMAN - Also known as EFE2, G4.5. Experimental evidence at protein level: Swiss-Prot protein existence level 1. [Isoform 7]: Catalytically inactive. From Homo sapiens (Human).
   5006..5059    +  promoter       U6 promoter (fragment): RNA polymerase III promoter for human U6 snRNA
   5101..5689    +  misc_feature   WPRE: woodchuck hepatitis virus posttranscriptional regulatory element
   5740..5759    +  misc_feature   cPPT/CTS (fragment): central polypurine tract and central termination sequence of HIV-1
   5761..5994    +  LTR            3' LTR (ΔU3): self-inactivating 3' long terminal repeat (LTR) from HIV-1
   6072..6193    +  polyA_signal   SV40 poly(A) signal: SV40 polyadenylation signal
   6233..6368    +  rep_origin     SV40 ori: SV40 origin of replication
   6389..6407    -  promoter       T7 promoter: promoter for bacteriophage T7 RNA polymerase
   6415..6570    +  CDS            lacZα (fragment): LacZα fragment of β-galactosidase; lacZ fragment
   6575..7003    +  rep_origin     f1 ori (sequence partly withheld): f1 bacteriophage origin of replication; arrow indicates direction of (+) strand synthesis
   7056..7160    +  promoter       AmpR promoter: bla
   7161..8021    +  CDS            AmpR: β-lactamase; bla; confers resistance to ampicillin, carbenicillin, and related antibiotics
   8192..8780    +  rep_origin     ori: high-copy-number ColE1/pMB1/pBR322/pUC origin of replication
   8963..9055    +  CDS            lacI (fragment): lac repressor; lacI; The lac repressor binds to the lac operator to inhibit transcription in E. coli. This inhibition can be relieved by adding lactose or isopropyl-β-D-thiogalactopyranoside (IPTG).
   9068..9089    +  protein_bind   CAP binding site: CAP binding activates transcription in the presence of cAMP. E. coli catabolite activator protein
   9104..9134    +  promoter       lac promoter: promoter for the E. coli lac operon
   9142..9158    +  protein_bind   lac operator: The lac repressor binds to the lac operator to inhibit transcription in E. coli. This inhibition can be relieved by adding lactose or isopropyl-β-D-thiogalactopyranoside (IPTG). lac repressor encoded by lacI
   9203..9221    +  promoter       T3 promoter: promoter for bacteriophage T3 RNA polymerase
>Addgene plasmid #141836 | TFORF1551 | depositor full sequence | sequence record 277644 | Full Sequence
TTAATGTAGTCTTATGCAATACTCTTGTAGTCTTGCAACATGGTAACGATGAGTTAGCAACATGCCTTAC
AAGGAGAGAAAAAGCACCGTGCATGCCGATTGGTGGAAGTAAGGTGGTACGATCGTGCCTTATTAGGAAG
GCAACAGACGGGTCTGACATGGATTGGACGAACCACTGAATTGCCGCATTGCAGAGATATTGTATTTAAG
TGCCTAGCTCGATACATAAACGGGTCTCTCTGGTTAGACCAGATCTGAGCCTGGGAGCTCTCTGGCTAAC
TAGGGAACCCACTGCTTAAGCCTCAATAAAGCTTGCCTTGAGTGCTTCAAGTAGTGTGTGCCCGTCTGTT
GTGTGACTCTGGTAACTAGAGATCCCTCAGACCCTTTTAGTCAGTGTGGAAAATCTCTAGCAGTGGCGCC
CGAACAGGGACTTGAAAGCGAAAGGGAAACCAGAGGAGCTCTCTCGACGCAGGACTCGGCTTGCTGAAGC
GCGCACGGCAAGAGGCGAGGGGCGGCGACTGGTGAGTACGCCAAAAATTTTGACTAGCGGAGGCTAGAAG
GAGAGAGATGGGTGCGAGAGCGTCAGTATTAAGCGGGGGAGAATTAGATCGCGATGGGAAAAAATTCGGT
TAAGGCCAGGGGGAAAGAAAAAATATAAATTAAAACATATAGTATGGGCAAGCAGGGAGCTAGAACGATT
CGCAGTTAATCCTGGCCTGTTAGAAACATCAGAAGGCTGTAGACAAATACTGGGACAGCTACAACCATCC
CTTCAGACAGGATCAGAAGAACTTAGATCATTATATAATACAGTAGCAACCCTCTATTGTGTGCATCAAA
GGATAGAGATAAAAGACACCAAGGAAGCTTTAGACAAGATAGAGGAAGAGCAAAACAAAAGTAAGACCAC
CGCACAGCAAGCGGCCGCTGATCTTCAGACCTGGAGGAGGAGATATGAGGGACAATTGGAGAAGTGAATT
ATATAAATATAAAGTAGTAAAAATTGAACCATTAGGAGTAGCACCCACCAAGGCAAAGAGAAGAGTGGTG
CAGAGAGAAAAAAGAGCAGTGGGAATAGGAGCTTTGTTCCTTGGGTTCTTGGGAGCAGCAGGAAGCACTA
TGGGCGCAGCGTCAATGACGCTGACGGTACAGGCCAGACAATTATTGTCTGGTATAGTGCAGCAGCAGAA
CAATTTGCTGAGGGCTATTGAGGCGCAACAGCATCTGTTGCAACTCACAGTCTGGGGCATCAAGCAGCTC
CAGGCAAGAATCCTGGCTGTGGAAAGATACCTAAAGGATCAACAGCTCCTGGGGATTTGGGGTTGCTCTG
GAAAACTCATTTGCACCACTGCTGTGCCTTGGAATGCTAGTTGGAGTAATAAATCTCTGGAACAGATTTG
GAATCACACGACCTGGATGGAGTGGGACAGAGAAATTAACAATTACACAAGCTTAATACACTCCTTAATT
GAAGAATCGCAAAACCAGCAAGAAAAGAATGAACAAGAATTATTGGAATTAGATAAATGGGCAAGTTTGT
GGAATTGGTTTAACATAACAAATTGGCTGTGGTATATAAAATTATTCATAATGATAGTAGGAGGCTTGGT
AGGTTTAAGAATAGTTTTTGCTGTACTTTCTATAGTGAATAGAGTTAGGCAGGGATATTCACCATTATCG
TTTCAGACCCACCTCCCAACCCCGAGGGGACCCATGCATTGCATCTCAATTAGTCAGCAACCAGGTGTGG
AAAGTCCCCAGGCTCCCCAGCAGGCAGAAGTATGCAAAGCATGCGTCTCAATTAGTCAGCAACCATAGTC
CCGCCCCTAACTCCGCCCATCCCGCCCCTAACTCCGCCCAGTTCCGCCCATTCTCCGCCCCATGGCTGAC
TAATTTTTTTTATTTATGCAGAGGCCGAGGCCGCCTCGGCCTCTGAGCTATTCCAGAAGTAGTGAGGAGG
CTTTTTTGGAGGCCTAGGCTTTTGCAAAAAGCTTTCTAGAGGTACCACCGGAGCTTACCATGACCGAGTA
CAAGCCCACGGTGCGCCTCGCCACCCGCGACGACGTCCCCAGGGCCGTACGCACCCTCGCCGCCGCGTTC
GCCGACTACCCCGCCACGCGCCACACCGTCGATCCGGACCGCCACATCGAGCGGGTCACCGAGCTGCAAG
AACTCTTCCTCACGCGCGTCGGGCTCGACATCGGCAAGGTGTGGGTCGCGGACGACGGCGCCGCCGTGGC
GGTCTGGACCACGCCGGAGAGCGTCGAAGCGGGGGCGGTGTTCGCCGAGATCGGCCCGCGCATGGCCGAG
TTGAGCGGTTCCCGGCTGGCCGCGCAGCAACAGATGGAAGGCCTCCTGGCGCCGCACCGGCCCAAGGAGC
CCGCGTGGTTCCTGGCCACCGTCGGCGTCTCGCCCGACCACCAGGGCAAGGGTCTGGGCAGCGCCGTCGT
GCTCCCCGGAGTGGAGGCGGCCGAGCGCGCCGGGGTGCCCGCCTTCCTGGAGACCTCCGCGCCCCGCAAC
CTCCCCTTCTACGAGCGGCTCGGCTTCACCGTCACCGCCGACGTCGAGGTGCCCGAAGGACCGCGCACCT
GGTGCATGACCCGCAAGCCCGGTGCCAGTTAACGAATTCTAGATCTTGAGACAAATGGCAGTATTCATCC
ACAATTTTAAAAGAAAAGGGGGGATTGGGGGGTACAGTGCAGGGGAAAGAATAGTAGACATAATAGCAAC
AGACATACAAACTAAAGAATTACAAAAACAAATTACAAAAATTCAAAATTTTCGGGTTTATTACAGGGAC
AGCAGAGATCCACTTTGGCGCCGGCTCGAGGCCTGCAGGTGCAAAGATGGATAAAGTTTTAAACAGAGAG
GAATCTTTGCAGCTAATGGACCTTCTAGGTCTTGAAAGGAGTGGGAATTGGCTCCGGTGCCCGTCAGTGG
GCAGAGCGCACATCGCCCACAGTCCCCGAGAAGTTGGGGGGAGGGGTCGGCAATTGAACCGGTGCCTAGA
GAAGGTGGCGCGGGGTAAACTGGGAAAGTGATGTCGTGTACTGGCTCCGCCTTTTTCCCGAGGGTGGGGG
AGAACCGTATATAAGTGCAGTAGTCGCCGTGAACGTTCTTTTTCGCAACGGGTTTGCCGCCAGAACACAG
GTAAGTGCCGTGTGTGGTTCCCGCGGGCCTGGCCTCTTTACGGGTTATGGCCCTTGCGTGCCTTGAATTA
CTTCCACCTGGCTGCAGTACGTGATTCTTGATCCCGAGCTTCGGGTTGGAAGTGGGTGGGAGAGTTCGAG
GCCTTGCGCTTAAGGAGCCCCTTCGCCTCGTGCTTGAGTTGAGGCCTGGCCTGGGCGCTGGGGCCGCCGC
GTGCGAATCTGGTGGCACCTTCGCGCCTGTCTCGCTGCTTTCGATAAGTCTCTAGCCATTTAAAATTTTT
GATGACCTGCTGCGACGCTTTTTTTCTGGCAAGATAGTCTTGTAAATGCGGGCCAAGATCTGCACACTGG
TATTTCGGTTTTTGGGGCCGCGGGCGGCGACGGGGCCCGTGCGTCCCAGCGCACATGTTCGGCGAGGCGG
GGCCTGCGAGCGCGGCCACCGAGAATCGGACGGGGGTAGTCTCAAGCTGGCCGGCCTGCTCTGGTGCCTG
GCCTCGCGCCGCCGTGTATCGCCCCGCCCTGGGCGGCAAGGCTGGCCCGGTCGGCACCAGTTGCGTGAGC
GGAAAGATGGCCGCTTCCCGGCCCTGCTGCAGGGAGCTCAAAATGGAGGACGCGGCGCTCGGGAGAGCGG
GCGGGTGAGTCACCCACACAAAGGAAAAGGGCCTTTCCGTCCTCAGCCGTCGCTTCATGTGACTCCACGG
AGTACCGGGCGCCGTCCAGGCACCTCGATTAGTTCTCGAGCTTTTGGAGTACGTCGTCTTTAGGTTGGGG
GGAGGGGTTTTATGCGATGGAGTTTCCCCACACTGAGTGGGTGGAGACTGAAGTTAGGCCAGCTTGGCAC
TTGATGTAATTCTCCTTGGAATTTGCCCTTTTTGAGTTTGGATCTTGGTTCATTCTCAAGCCTCAGACAG
TGGTTCAAAGTTTTTTTCTTCCATTTCAGGTGTCGTGAGGCTAGCACCGCCACCATGCCTCTGCACGTGA
AGTGGCCGTTCCCCGCGGTGCCGCCGCTCACCTGGACCCTGGCCAGCAGCGTCGTCATGGGCTTGGTGGG
CACCTACAGCTGCTTCTGGACCAAGTACATGAACCACCTGACCGTGCACAACAGGGAGGTGCTGTACGAG
CTCATCGAGAAGCGAGGCCCGGCCACGCCCCTCATCACCGTGTCCAATCACCAGTCCTGCATGGACGACC
CTCATCTCTGGGGGATCCTGAAACTCCGCCACATCTGGAACCTGAAGTTGATGCGTTGGACCCCTGCAGC
TGCAGACATCTGCTTCACCAAGGAGCTACACTCCCACTTCTTCAGCTTGGGCAAGTGTGTGCCTGTGTGC
CGAGGAGCAGAATTTTTCCAAGCAGAGAATGAGGGGAAAGGTGTTCTAGACACAGGCAGGCACATGCCAG
GTGCTGGAAAAAGAAGAGAGAAAGGAGATGGCGTCTACCAGAAGGGGATGGACTTCATTTTGGAGAAGCT
CAACCATGGGGACTGGGTGCATATCTTCCCAGAAGGGAAAGTGAACATGAGTTCCGAATTCCTGCGTTTC
AAGTGGGGAATCGGGCGCCTGATTGCTGAGTGTCATCTCAACCCCATCATCCTGCCCCTGTGGCATGTCG
GAATGAATGACGTCCTTCCTAACAGTCCGCCCTACTTCCCCCGCTTTGGACAGAAAATCACTGTGCTGAT
CGGGAAGCCCTTCAGTGCCCTGCCTGTACTCGAGCGGCTCCGGGCGGAGAACAAGTCGGCTGTGGAGATG
CGGAAAGCCCTGACGGACTTCATTCAAGAGGAATTCCAGCATCTGAAGACTCAGGCAGAGCAGCTCCACA
ACCACCTCCAGCCTGGGAGATAGTAATGAACTAGTCCGTAACTTGAAAGTATTTCGATTTCTTGGCTTTA
TATATCTTGTGGAAAGGACGAAGAGCGTTTAACTCCGCCTTTCGCACGCGTTAAGTCGACAATCAACCTC
TGGATTACAAAATTTGTGAAAGATTGACTGGTATTCTTAACTATGTTGCTCCTTTTACGCTATGTGGATA
CGCTGCTTTAATGCCTTTGTATCATGCTATTGCTTCCCGTATGGCTTTCATTTTCTCCTCCTTGTATAAA
TCCTGGTTGCTGTCTCTTTATGAGGAGTTGTGGCCCGTTGTCAGGCAACGTGGCGTGGTGTGCACTGTGT
TTGCTGACGCAACCCCCACTGGTTGGGGCATTGCCACCACCTGTCAGCTCCTTTCCGGGACTTTCGCTTT
CCCCCTCCCTATTGCCACGGCGGAACTCATCGCCGCCTGCCTTGCCCGCTGCTGGACAGGGGCTCGGCTG
TTGGGCACTGACAATTCCGTGGTGTTGTCGGGGAAATCATCGTCCTTTCCTTGGCTGCTCGCCTGTGTTG
CCACCTGGATTCTGCGCGGGACGTCCTTCTGCTACGTCCCTTCGGCCCTCAATCCAGCGGACCTTCCTTC
CCGCGGCCTGCTGCCGGCTCTGCGGCCTCTTCCGCGTCTTCGCCTTCGCCCTCAGACGAGTCGGATCTCC
CTTTGGGCCGCCTCCCCGCGTCGACTTTAAGACCAATGACTTACAAGGCAGCTGTAGATCTTAGCCACTT
TTTAAAAGAAAAGGGGGGACTGGAAGGGCTAATTCACTCCCAACGAAGACAAGATCTGCTTTTTGCTTGT
ACTGGGTCTCTCTGGTTAGACCAGATCTGAGCCTGGGAGCTCTCTGGCTAACTAGGGAACCCACTGCTTA
AGCCTCAATAAAGCTTGCCTTGAGTGCTTCAAGTAGTGTGTGCCCGTCTGTTGTGTGACTCTGGTAACTA
GAGATCCCTCAGACCCTTTTAGTCAGTGTGGAAAATCTCTAGCAGTACGTATAGTAGTTCATGTCATCTT
ATTATTCAGTATTTATAACTTGCAAAGAAATGAATATCAGAGAGTGAGAGGAACTTGTTTATTGCAGCTT
ATAATGGTTACAAATAAAGCAATAGCATCACAAATTTCACAAATAAAGCATTTTTTTCACTGCATTCTAG
TTGTGGTTTGTCCAAACTCATCAATGTATCTTATCATGTCTGGCTCTAGCTATCCCGCCCCTAACTCCGC
CCATCCCGCCCCTAACTCCGCCCAGTTCCGCCCATTCTCCGCCCCATGGCTGACTAATTTTTTTTATTTA
TGCAGAGGCCGAGGCCGCCTCGGCCTCTGAGCTATTCCAGAAGTAGTGAGGAGGCTTTTTTGGAGGCCTA
GGGACGTACCCAATTCGCCCTATAGTGAGTCGTATTACGCGCGCTCACTGGCCGTCGTTTTACAACGTCG
TGACTGGGAAAACCCTGGCGTTACCCAACTTAATCGCCTTGCAGCACATCCCCCTTTCGCCAGCTGGCGT
AATAGCGAAGAGGCCCGCACCGATCGCCCTTCCCAACAGTTGCGCAGCCTGAATGGCGAATGGG
[124 nt withheld, positions 6575-6698]
C
[91 nt withheld, positions 6700-6790]
A
[49 nt withheld, positions 6792-6840]
CCTTTGACGTTGGAGTCCACGTTCTTT
[37 nt withheld, positions 6868-6904]
ACCCTATCTCGGTCTATTCTTTTGATTTATAAGGGATTTTGCCGATTTCGGCCTATTGGTTAAAAAATGA
GCTGATTTAACAAAAATTTAACGCGAATTTTAACAAAATATTAACGCTTACAATTTAGGTGGCACTTTTC
GGGGAAATGTGCGCGGAACCCCTATTTGTTTATTTTTCTAAATACATTCAAATATGTATCCGCTCATGAG
ACAATAACCCTGATAAATGCTTCAATAATATTGAAAAAGGAAGAGTATGAGTATTCAACATTTCCGTGTC
GCCCTTATTCCCTTTTTTGCGGCATTTTGCCTTCCTGTTTTTGCTCACCCAGAAACGCTGGTGAAAGTAA
AAGATGCTGAAGATCAGTTGGGTGCACGAGTGGGTTACATCGAACTGGATCTCAACAGCGGTAAGATCCT
TGAGAGTTTTCGCCCCGAAGAACGTTTTCCAATGATGAGCACTTTTAAAGTTCTGCTATGTGGCGCGGTA
TTATCCCGTATTGACGCCGGGCAAGAGCAACTCGGTCGCCGCATACACTATTCTCAGAATGACTTGGTTG
AGTACTCACCAGTCACAGAAAAGCATCTTACGGATGGCATGACAGTAAGAGAATTATGCAGTGCTGCCAT
AACCATGAGTGATAACACTGCGGCCAACTTACTTCTGACAACGATCGGAGGACCGAAGGAGCTAACCGCT
TTTTTGCACAACATGGGGGATCATGTAACTCGCCTTGATCGTTGGGAACCGGAGCTGAATGAAGCCATAC
CAAACGACGAGCGTGACACCACGATGCCTGTAGCAATGGCAACAACGTTGCGCAAACTATTAACTGGCGA
ACTACTTACTCTAGCTTCCCGGCAACAATTAATAGACTGGATGGAGGCGGATAAAGTTGCAGGACCACTT
CTGCGCTCGGCCCTTCCGGCTGGCTGGTTTATTGCTGATAAATCTGGAGCCGGTGAGCGTGGGTCTCGCG
GTATCATTGCAGCACTGGGGCCAGATGGTAAGCCCTCCCGTATCGTAGTTATCTACACGACGGGGAGTCA
GGCAACTATGGATGAACGAAATAGACAGATCGCTGAGATAGGTGCCTCACTGATTAAGCATTGGTAACTG
TCAGACCAAGTTTACTCATATATACTTTAGATTGATTTAAAACTTCATTTTTAATTTAAAAGGATCTAGG
TGAAGATCCTTTTTGATAATCTCATGACCAAAATCCCTTAACGTGAGTTTTCGTTCCACTGAGCGTCAGA
CCCCGTAGAAAAGATCAAAGGATCTTCTTGAGATCCTTTTTTTCTGCGCGTAATCTGCTGCTTGCAAACA
AAAAAACCACCGCTACCAGCGGTGGTTTGTTTGCCGGATCAAGAGCTACCAACTCTTTTTCCGAAGGTAA
CTGGCTTCAGCAGAGCGCAGATACCAAATACTGTTCTTCTAGTGTAGCCGTAGTTAGGCCACCACTTCAA
GAACTCTGTAGCACCGCCTACATACCTCGCTCTGCTAATCCTGTTACCAGTGGCTGCTGCCAGTGGCGAT
AAGTCGTGTCTTACCGGGTTGGACTCAAGACGATAGTTACCGGATAAGGCGCAGCGGTCGGGCTGAACGG
GGGGTTCGTGCACACAGCCCAGCTTGGAGCGAACGACCTACACCGAACTGAGATACCTACAGCGTGAGCT
ATGAGAAAGCGCCACGCTTCCCGAAGGGAGAAAGGCGGACAGGTATCCGGTAAGCGGCAGGGTCGGAACA
GGAGAGCGCACGAGGGAGCTTCCAGGGGGAAACGCCTGGTATCTTTATAGTCCTGTCGGGTTTCGCCACC
TCTGACTTGAGCGTCGATTTTTGTGATGCTCGTCAGGGGGGCGGAGCCTATGGAAAAACGCCAGCAACGC
GGCCTTTTTACGGTTCCTGGCCTTTTGCTGGCCTTTTGCTCACATGTTCTTTCCTGCGTTATCCCCTGAT
TCTGTGGATAACCGTATTACCGCCTTTGAGTGAGCTGATACCGCTCGCCGCAGCCGAACGACCGAGCGCA
GCGAGTCAGTGAGCGAGGAAGCGGAAGAGCGCCCAATACGCAAACCGCCTCTCCCCGCGCGTTGGCCGAT
TCATTAATGCAGCTGGCACGACAGGTTTCCCGACTGGAAAGCGGGCAGTGAGCGCAACGCAATTAATGTG
AGTTAGCTCACTCATTAGGCACCCCAGGCTTTACACTTTATGCTTCCGGCTCGTATGTTGTGTGGAATTG
TGAGCGGATAACAATTTCACACAGGAAACAGCTATGACCATGATTACGCCAAGCGCGCAATTAACCCTCA
CTAAAGGGAACAAAAGCTGGAGCTGCAAGC
