>Addgene plasmid #141836 | TFORF1551 | depositor partial sequence | sequence record 277645 | Insert
ACCGCCACCATGCCTCTGCACGTGAAGTGGCCGTTCCCCGCGGTGCCGCCGCTCACCTGGACCCTGGCCA
GCAGCGTCGTCATGGGCTTGGTGGGCACCTACAGCTGCTTCTGGACCAAGTACATGAACCACCTGACCGT
GCACAACAGGGAGGTGCTGTACGAGCTCATCGAGAAGCGAGGCCCGGCCACGCCCCTCATCACCGTGTCC
AATCACCAGTCCTGCATGGACGACCCTCATCTCTGGGGGATCCTGAAACTCCGCCACATCTGGAACCTGA
AGTTGATGCGTTGGACCCCTGCAGCTGCAGACATCTGCTTCACCAAGGAGCTACACTCCCACTTCTTCAG
CTTGGGCAAGTGTGTGCCTGTGTGCCGAGGAGCAGAATTTTTCCAAGCAGAGAATGAGGGGAAAGGTGTT
CTAGACACAGGCAGGCACATGCCAGGTGCTGGAAAAAGAAGAGAGAAAGGAGATGGCGTCTACCAGAAGG
GGATGGACTTCATTTTGGAGAAGCTCAACCATGGGGACTGGGTGCATATCTTCCCAGAAGGGAAAGTGAA
CATGAGTTCCGAATTCCTGCGTTTCAAGTGGGGAATCGGGCGCCTGATTGCTGAGTGTCATCTCAACCCC
ATCATCCTGCCCCTGTGGCATGTCGGAATGAATGACGTCCTTCCTAACAGTCCGCCCTACTTCCCCCGCT
TTGGACAGAAAATCACTGTGCTGATCGGGAAGCCCTTCAGTGCCCTGCCTGTACTCGAGCGGCTCCGGGC
GGAGAACAAGTCGGCTGTGGAGATGCGGAAAGCCCTGACGGACTTCATTCAAGAGGAATTCCAGCATCTG
AAGACTCAGGCAGAGCAGCTCCACAACCACCTCCAGCCTGGGAGATAGTAATGAACTAGTCCGTAACTTG
AAAGTATTTCGATTTCTTGGCTTTATATATCTTGTGGAAAGGACGAAGAGCGTTTAACTCCGCCTTTCGC
