>Addgene plasmid #141836 | TFORF1551 | depositor partial sequence | sequence record 277646 | Barcode
AGAGCGTTTAACTCCGCCTTTCGC
